Addgene plasmid #60704: pcDNA-Cx43-S279A
Purpose: mammalian expression of rat Cx43 S279A mutant
Depositing lab: Parmender Mehta. Depositing organization: University of Nebraska Medical Center. Publication: Phosphorylation on Ser-279 and Ser-282 of connexin43 regulates endocytosis and gap junction assembly in pancreatic cancer cells. Johnson KE, Mitra S, Katoch P, Kelsey LS, Johnson KR, Mehta PP. Mol Biol Cell. 2013 Mar;24(6):715-33. doi: 10.1091/mbc.E12-07-0537. Epub 2013 Jan 30. PubMed 23363606.
Backbone
  Vector backbone: pcDNA3.1
  Backbone manufacturer: Invitrogen
  Vector type: Mammalian Expression
Growth in bacteria
  Bacterial resistance: Ampicillin, 100 μg/mL
  Growth temperature: 37°C
  Growth strain: DH5alpha
  Copy number: High Copy
Gene/Insert
  Gene/Insert name: Cx43 (alt names: gap junction protein, alpha 1; connexin43)
  Species: R. norvegicus (rat)
  Mutation: S279A
  Entrez Gene: Gja1 (a.k.a. Cx43, Cxnk1)
  Promoter: CMV
  Cloning method: Unknown
  Sequencing primers: 5′ CMV-F; 3′ BGHrev
Terms and licenses: Academic/Nonprofit Terms; Industry Terms: Not Available to Industry
How to cite: pcDNA-Cx43-S279A was a gift from Parmender Mehta (Addgene plasmid # 60704 ; http://n2t.net/addgene:60704 ; RRID:Addgene_60704)
