[The description below was written by a language model from this plasmid's Addgene catalogue record.]
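Description:
pcDNA-Cx43-S279A is a mammalian expression plasmid built on the Invitrogen pcDNA3.1 backbone. It is propagated in E. coli as a high-copy plasmid under ampicillin selection. The record does not include a feature table, so details such as the origin of replication, any mammalian selection cassette, or the exact cloning sites are not documented here, and the cloning method is listed as unknown. The use of a BGH reverse sequencing primer is consistent with the bovine growth hormone polyadenylation signal that normally sits downstream of the insert in pcDNA3.1-type vectors.

The payload is the rat Gja1 coding sequence, which encodes connexin43 (Cx43, gap junction protein alpha 1), placed under the control of the CMV promoter for strong constitutive expression in transfected mammalian cells. The insert carries an S279A substitution, replacing serine 279 with alanine, a change that removes the hydroxyl group needed for phosphorylation and so yields a non-phosphorylatable form of the protein at that position. No epitope tag or fluorescent fusion is recorded.

The associated work concerns how phosphorylation of connexin43 at Ser-279 and Ser-282 regulates its endocytosis and gap junction assembly in pancreatic cancer cells. The construct is therefore suited to expressing the phospho-deficient mutant alongside wild-type or other mutant Cx43 to compare trafficking, internalisation from the cell surface, and the formation of gap junction plaques.
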