>Addgene plasmid #60704 | pcDNA-Cx43-S279A | addgene partial sequence | sequence record 102245 | CMV-F 5'-CGCAAATGGGCGGTAGGCGTG-3'
CTCTCTGGCTACTAGAGAACCCACTGCTTACTGGCTTATCGAAATTAATACGACTCACTATAGGGAGACC
CAAGCTGGCTAGCGTTTAAACTTAAGCTTGGTACCGAGCTCGGATCCACTAGTCCAGTGTGGTGGAATTC
CGGCTTTTACGAGGTATCAGCACTTTTCTTTCATTGGGGGGAAGGCGTGAGGAAAGTACCAAACAGCAGC
AGACTTTTAAACTTTAAACAGACAGGTCTGAGAGCCTGAACTCTCATTTTTCCTTTGACTTCAGCCTCCA
AGGAGTTCCACCAACTTTGGCGCGCCGGCTTCACTTTCATTAAGTGAAAGAGAGGTGCCCAGACATGGGT
GACTGGAGTGCCTTGGGGAAGCTTCTGGACAAGGTCCAAGCCTACTCCACCGCTGGAGGGAAGGTGTGGC
TGTCAGTGCTCTTCATATTCAGAATCCTGCTCCTGGGGACAGCTGTTGAGTCAGCTTGGGGTGATGAACA
GTCTGCCTTTCGCTGTAACACTCAACAACCTGGCTGCGAAAACGTCTGCTATGACAAGTCCTTCCCCATC
TCTCACGTGCGCTTCTGGGTCCTTCAGATCATATTCGTGTCTGTGCCCACCCTCCTGTACTTGGCCCATG
TGTTCTATGTGATGAGGAAGGAAGAGAAGCTAAACAAGAAAGAAGAGGAGCTCAAAGTGGCCCAGACTGA
CGGGGTCAACGTGGAGATGCACCTGAAGCAGATTGAAATCAAGAAGTTCAAGTACGGGATTGAAGAGCAC
GGCAAGGTG
