>Addgene plasmid #60704 | pcDNA-Cx43-S279A | addgene partial sequence | sequence record 102246 | BGH-rev 5'-TAGAAGGCACAGTCGAGG-3'
TCGAGCGGCCGCCACTGTGCTGGATATCTGCAGAATTCCGTTTTCTCCTCCATAATCGACAGCTCGATGC
TCAAGCCGGTTTAAATCTCCAGGTCATCAGGCCGAGGCCTGCTGCTGGCGCGGCTGCTGGCTCTGCTGGA
AGGTCGTTGGTCCACGATGGCTAATGGCTGGAGTTCATGTCCAGCAGCAACTTTTTTGGCATTCTGGTTG
TCGTCGGGGAAATCGAACGGCTGGGCGTGCGAGTTGGAGATGGTGCTTCCGGCCTGCCCCATGCGATTTT
GCTCTGCGCTGTAGTTCGCCCAGTTTTGCTCGCTAGCTTGCTTGTTGTAATTGCGGCACGAGGAATTGTT
TCTGTCACCAGTAACCAGCTTGTACCCAGGAGGAGACATAGGCGCGAGTGGAGCCGTTGGTGAGGAGCAG
CCATTGAAGTAGGCGTATTTTGGAGATCCGCAGTCTTTTGATGGGCTCAGTGGGCCAGTGGTGGCGTGGT
AAGGATCGCTTCTTCCCTTCACGCGATCCTTAACGCCTTTGAAGAAGACGTAGAAGAGCTCAATGATGTT
CAAAGCGAGAGACACCAAGGACACCACCAGCATGAAGATGATGAAGATGGTTTTCTCCGTGGGACGTGAG
AGGAAGCAGTCTACCTGGTGGGGGCAGGGATCTCTCTTGCAGGTGTAGACCGCGCTCAAGCTGAACCCAT
AGATGTACCACTGGATGAGCA
